>Addgene plasmid #48478 | pFUSB4_CGTG | depositor full sequence | sequence record 70178 | Full Sequence
ATGTTTTCCCAGTCACGACGTTGTAAAACGACGGCCAGTCTTAAGCGTCTCATGGCCTGACCCCGGACCA
AGTGGTGGCCTATCGCCAGCCACGATGGCGGCAAGCAAGCGCTCGAAACGGTGCAGCGGCTGTTGCCGGT
GCTGTGCCAGGACCATGGCCTGACCCCGGACCAAGTGGTGGCTATCGCCAGCAACAATGGCGGCAAGCAA
GCGCTCGAAACGGTGCAGCGGCTGTTGCCGGTGCTGTGCCAGGACCATGGCCTGACCCCGGACCAAGTGG
TGGCTATCGCCAGCAACGGTGGCGGCAAGCAAGCGCTCGAAACGGTGCAGCGGCTGTTGCCGGTGCTGTG
CCAGGACCATGGCCTGACCCCGGACCAAGTGGTGGCTATCGCCAGCAACAATGGCGGCAAGCAAGCGCTC
GAAACGGTGCAGCGGCTGTTGCCGGTGCTGTGCCAGGACCATGGCCTGACCCCGGACCAAGTGGTGGCTA
TCGAGACGTCTAGACCAGCCAGGACAGAAATGCCTCGACTTCGCTGCTACCCAAGGTTGCCGGGTGACGC
ACACCGTGGAAACGGATGAAGGCACGAACCCAGTGGACATAAGCCTGTTCGGTTCGTAAGCTGTAATGCA
AGTAGCGTATGCGCTCACGCAACTGGTCCAGAACCTTGACCGAACGCAGCGGTGGTAACGGCGCAGTGGC
GGTTTTCATGGCTTGTTATGACTGTTTTTTTGGGGTACAGTCTATGCCTCGGGCATCCAAGCAGCAAGCG
CGTTACGCCGTGGGTCGATGTTTGATGTTATGGAGCAGCAACGATGTTACGCAGCAGGGCAGTCGCCCTA
AAACAAAGTTAAACATTATGAGGGAAGCGGTGATCGCCGAAGTATCGACTCAACTATCAGAGGTAGTTGG
CGTCATCGAGCGCCATCTCGAACCGACGTTGCTGGCCGTACATTTGTACGGCTCCGCAGTGGATGGCGGC
CTGAAGCCACACAGTGATATTGATTTGCTGGTTACGGTGACCGTAAGGCTTGATGAAACAACGCGGCGAG
CTTTGATCAACGACCTTTTGGAAACTTCGGCTTCCCCTGGAGAGAGCGAGATTCTCCGCGCTGTAGAAGT
CACCATTGTTGTGCACGACGACATCATTCCGTGGCGTTATCCAGCTAAGCGCGAACTGCAATTTGGAGAA
TGGCAGCGCAATGACATTCTTGCAGGTATCTTCGAGCCAGCCACGATCGACATTGATCTGGCTATCTTGC
TGACAAAAGCAAGAGAACATAGCGTTGCCTTGGTAGGTCCAGCGGCGGAGGAACTCTTTGATCCGGTTCC
TGAACAGGATCTATTTGAGGCGCTAAATGAAACCTTAACGCTATGGAACTCGCCGCCCGACTGGGCTGGC
GATGAGCGAAATGTAGTGCTTACGTTGTCCCGCATTTGGTACAGCGCAGTAACCGGCAAAATCGCGCCGA
AGGATGTCGCTGCCGACTGGGCAATGGAGCGCCTGCCGGCCCAGTATCAGCCCGTCATACTTGAAGCTAG
ACAGGCTTATCTTGGACAAGAAGAAGATCGCTTGGCCTCGCGCGCAGATCAGTTGGAAGAATTTGTCCAC
TACGTGAAAGGCGAGATCACCAAGGTAGTCGGCAAATAACCCTCGAGCCACCCATGACCAAAATCCCTTA
ACGTGAGTTACGCGTCGTTCCACTGAGCGTCAGACCCCGTAGAAAAGATCAAAGGATCTTCTTGAGATCC
TTTTTTTCTGCGCGTAATCTGCTGCTTGCAAACAAAAAAACCACCGCTACCAGCGGTGGTTTGTTTGCCG
GATCAAGAGCTACCAACTCTTTTTCCGAAGGTAACTGGCTTCAGCAGAGCGCAGATACCAAATACTGTCC
TTCTAGTGTAGCCGTAGTTAGGCCACCACTTCAAGAACTCTGTAGCACCGCCTACATACCTCGCTCTGCT
AATCCTGTTACCAGTGGCTGCTGCCAGTGGCGATAAGTCGTGTCTTACCGGGTTGGACTCAAGACGATAG
TTACCGGATAAGGCGCAGCGGTCGGGCTGAACGGGGGGTTCGTGCACACAGCCCAGCTTGGAGCGAACGA
CCTACACCGAACTGAGATACCTACAGCGTGAGCATTGAGAAAGCGCCACGCTTCCCGAAGGGAGAAAGGC
GGACAGGTATCCGGTAAGCGGCAGGGTCGGAACAGGAGAGCGCACGAGGGAGCTTCCAGGGGGAAACGCC
TGGTATCTTTATAGTCCTGTCGGGTTTCGCCACCTCTGACTTGAGCGTCGATTTTTGTGATGCTCGTCAG
GGGGGCGGAGCCTATGGAAAAACGCCAGCAACGCGGCCTTTTTACGGTTCCTGGCCTTTTGCTGGCCTTT
TGCTCACATGTTCTTTCCTGCGTTATCCCCTGATTCTGTGGATAACCGTATTACCGCCTTTGAGTGAGCT
GATACCGCTCGCCGCAGCCGAACGACCGAGCGCAGCGAGTCAGTGAGCGAGGAAGCGGAAGAGCGCCCAA
TACGCAAACCGCCTCTCCCCGCGCGTTGGCCGATTCATTAATGCAGCTGGCACGACAGGTTTCCCGACTG
GAAAGCGGGCAGTGAGCGCAACGCAATTAATACGCGTACCGCTAGCCAGGAAGAGTTTGTAGAAACGCAA
AAAGGCCATCCGTCAGGATGGCCTTCTGCTTAGTTTGATGCCTGGCAGTTTATGGCGGGCGTCCTGCCCG
CCACCCTCCGGGCCGTTGCTTCACAACGTTCAAATCCGCTCCCGGCGGATTTGTCCTACTCAGGAGAGCG
TTCACCGACAAACAACAGATAAAACGAAAGGCCCAGTCTTCCGACTGAGCCTTTCGTTTTATTTGATGCC
TGGCAGTTCCCTACTCTCGCGTTAACGCTAGCATGG
Features (pLannotate 1.2.2; 8 found; start..end, strand, type, name):
      3..39      -  CDS            lacZα (fragment): LacZα fragment of β-galactosidase; lacZ fragment
    596..619     +  promoter       Pc promoter (fragment): intI1 (promoter lies within the coding sequence); class 1 integron promoter
    795..851     +  CDS            GmR (fragment): gentamycin acetyltransferase; aacC1; confers resistance to gentamycin
    858..1649    +  CDS            SmR: aminoglycoside adenylyltransferase (Murphy, 1985); aadA; confers resistance to spectinomycin and streptomycin
   1742..2330    +  rep_origin     ori: high-copy-number ColE1/pMB1/pBR322/pUC origin of replication
   2513..2605    +  CDS            lacI (fragment): lac repressor; lacI; The lac repressor binds to the lac operator to inhibit transcription in E. coli. This inhibition can be relieved by adding lactose or isopropyl-β-D-thiogalactopyranoside (IPTG).
   2660..2687    -  terminator     rrnB T2 terminator: transcription terminator T2 from the E. coli rrnB gene
   2819..2862    +  terminator     rrnB T1 terminator: Escherichia coli rrnB; transcription terminator T1 from the E. coli rrnB gene
