[The description below was written by a language model from this plasmid's Addgene catalogue record and pLannotate feature annotations shown in this document.]
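Description:
pFUSB4_CGTG is a small (about 2.9 kb) bacterial intermediate plasmid for Golden Gate assembly of TAL effector nucleases, built on the pFUS_B4 array backbone. It carries a pre-assembled synthetic block of four TALE repeats whose repeat-variable diresidues are HD, NN, NG and NN. Under the standard TALE code these correspond to the DNA bases C, G, T and G, which gives the plasmid its name. The depositor notes that it was made by Golden Gate cloning. It belongs to a set of ready-made repeat modules associated with a simplified 15-RVD GoldyTALEN design for in vivo genome engineering.

The plasmid is propagated in E. coli through a high-copy ColE1/pUC-type origin. Selection uses the aadA aminoglycoside adenylyltransferase gene, which confers spectinomycin (and streptomycin) resistance. Fragments of the class 1 integron Pc promoter and of a gentamicin acetyltransferase gene lie upstream of aadA and are probably remnants of the integron-derived cassette. Other annotated elements are short lacZα and lacI fragments and the rrnB T1 and T2 terminators. The lacZα remnant is consistent with a blue/white screening cassette having been replaced by the repeat array.

The automated annotation does not mark the TALE repeat insert itself, which presumably lies in the unannotated region. Although the catalogue lists the vector type as mammalian expression/TALEN, the feature table shows no eukaryotic promoter, nuclease domain or polyadenylation signal. The plasmid therefore appears to be a cloning intermediate whose four-repeat block would be combined with other repeat arrays in a final TALEN expression backbone, rather than an expression construct in its own right.
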