Addgene plasmid #48478: pFUSB4_CGTG
Depositing lab: Stephen Ekker. Depositing organization: Mayo Foundation for Medical Education and Research. Publication: High Efficiency In Vivo Genome Engineering with a Simplified 15-RVD GoldyTALEN Design. Ma AC, Lee HB, Clark KJ, Ekker SC. PLoS One. 2013 May 29;8(5):e65259. doi: 10.1371/journal.pone.0065259. Print 2013. PubMed 23734242.
Backbone
  Vector backbone: pFUS_B4
  Vector type: Mammalian Expression, TALEN
Growth in bacteria
  Bacterial resistance: Spectinomycin, 50 μg/mL
  Growth temperature: 37°C
  Growth strain: Top10
  Copy number: Unknown
Gene/Insert
  Gene/Insert name: RVD sequence: HD NN NG NN
  Species: Synthetic
  Cloning method: Unknown
  Sequencing primers: 5′ ttgatgcctggcagttccct; 3′ cgaaccgaacaggcttatgt
Terms and licenses: Academic/Nonprofit Terms; Industry Terms: Not Available to Industry
Depositor comments: Plasmid was created using Golden Gate cloning.
How to cite: pFUSB4_CGTG was a gift from Stephen Ekker (Addgene plasmid # 48478 ; http://n2t.net/addgene:48478 ; RRID:Addgene_48478)
