>Addgene plasmid #48478 | pFUSB4_CGTG | addgene partial sequence | sequence record 70974 | pCR8_F1 5'-ttgatgcctggcagttccct-3'
TCACGACGTTGTAAAACGACGGCCAGTCTTAAGCGTCTCATGGCCTGACCCCGGACCAAGTGGTGGCTAT
CGCCAGCCACGATGGCGGCAAGCAAGCGCTCGAAACGGTGCAGCGGCTGTTGCCGGTGCTGTGCCAGGAC
CATGGCCTGACCCCGGACCAAGTGGTGGCTATCGCCAGCAACAATGGCGGCAAGCAAGCGCTCGAAACGG
TGCAGCGGCTGTTGCCGGTGCTGTGCCAGGACCATGGCCTGACCCCGGACCAAGTGGTGGCTATCGCCAG
CAACGGTGGCGGCAAGCAAGCGCTCGAAACGGTGCAGCGGCTGTTGCCGGTGCTGTGCCAGGACCATGGC
CTGACCCCGGACCAAGTGGTGGCTATCGCCAGCAACAATGGCGGCAAGCAAGCGCTCGAAACGGTGCAGC
GGCTGTTGCCGGTGCTGTGCCAGGACCATGGCCTGACCCCGGACCAAGTGGTGGCTATCGAGACGTCTAG
ACCAGCCAGGACAGAAATGCCTCGACTTCGCTGCTACCCAAGGTTGCCGGGTGACGCACACCGTGGAAAC
GGATGAAGGCACGAACCCAGTGGACATAAGCCTGTTCGGTTCGTAAGCTGTAATGCAAGTAGCGTATGCG
CTCACGCAACTGGTCCAGAACCTTGACCGAACGCAGCGGTGGTAACGGCGCAGTGGCGGTTTTCATGGCT
TGTTATGACTGTTTTTTTGGGGTACAGTCTATGCCTCGGGCATCCAAGCAGCAAGCGCGTTACGCCGTGG
GTCGATGTTTGATGTTATGGAGCAGCAACGATGTTACGCAGC
